>Addgene plasmid #83716 | MSCV-6NBC-GFP-PGK-Puro-Barcode39 | depositor full sequence | sequence record 159864 | Full Sequence
TGAAAGACCCCACCTGTAGGTTTGGCAAGCTAGCTTAAGTAACGCCATTTTGCAAGGCATGGAAAATACA
TAACTGAGAATAGAGAAGTTCAGATCAAGGTTAGGAACAGAGAGACAGCAGAATATGGGCCAAACAGGAT
ATCTGTGGTAAGCAGTTCCTGCCCCGGCTCAGGGCCAAGAACAGATGGTCCCCAGATGCGGTCCCGCCCT
CAGCAGTTTCTAGAGAACCATCAGATGTTTCCAGGGTGCCCCAAGGACCTGAAATGACCCTGTGCCTTAT
TTGAACTAACCAATCAGTTCGCTTCTCGCTTCTGTTCGCGCGCTTCTGCTCCCCGAGCTCAATAAAAGAG
CCCACAACCCCTCACTCGGCGCGCCAGTCCTCCGATAGACTGCGTCGCCCGGGTACCCGTATTCCCAATA
AAGCCTCTTGCTGTTTGCATCCGAATCGTGGACTCGCTGATCCTTGGGAGGGTCTCCTCAGATTGATTGA
CTGCCCACCTCGGGGGTCTTTCATTTGGAGGTTCCACCGAGATTTGGAGACCCCTGCCCAGGGACCACCG
ACCCCCCCGCCGGGAGGTAAGCTGGCCAGCGGTCGTTTCGTGTCTGTCTCTGTCTTTGTGCGTGTTTGTG
CCGGCATCTAATGTTTGCGCCTGCGTCTGTACTAGTTAGCTAACTAGCTCTGTATCTGGCGGACCCGTGG
TGGAACTGACGAGTTCTGAACACCCGGCCGCAACCCTGGGAGACGTCCCAGGGACTTTGGGGGCCGTTTT
TGTGGCCCGACCTGAGGAAGGGAGTCGATGTGGAATCCGACCCCGTCAGGATATGTGGTTCTGGTAGGAG
ACGAGAACCTAAAACAGTTCCCGCCTCCGTCTGAATTTTTGCTTTCGGTTTGGAACCGAAGCCGCGCGTC
TTGTCTGCTGCAGCGCTGCAGCATCGTTCTGTGTTGTCTCTGTCTGACTGTGTTTCTGTATTTGTCTGAA
AATTAGGGCCAGACTGTTACCACTCCCTTAAGTTTGACCTTAGGTCACTGGAAAGATGTCGAGCGGATCG
CTCACAACCAGTCGGTAGATGTCAAGAAGAGACGTTGGGTTACCTTCTGCTCTGCAGAATGGCCAACCTT
TAACGTCGGATGGCCGCGAGACGGCACCTTTAACCGAGACCTCATCACCCAGGTTAAGATCAAGGTCTTT
TCACCTGGCCCGCATGGACACCCAGACCAGGTCCCCTACATCGTGACCTGGGAAGCCTTGGCTTTTGACC
CCCCTCCCTGGGTCAAGCCCTTTGTACACCCTAAGCCTCCGCCTCCTCTTCCTCCATCCGCCCCGTCTCT
CCCCCTTGAACCTCCTCGTTCGACCCCGCCTCGATCCTCCCTTTATCCAGCCCTCACTCCTTCTCTAGGC
GCCGGAATTAGATCCGGGCGTCCACCATGGTGAGCAAGGGCGAGGAGCTGTTCACCGGGGTGGTGCCCAT
CCTGGTCGAGCTGGACGGCGACGTAAACGGCCACAAGTTCAGCGTGTCCGGCGAGGGCGAGGGCGATGCC
ACCTACGGCAAGCTGACCCTGAAGTTCATCTGCACCACCGGCAAGCTGCCCGTGCCCTGGCCCACCCTCG
TGACCACCCTGACCTACGGCGTGCAGTGCTTCAGCCGCTACCCCGACCACATGAAGCAGCACGACTTCTT
CAAGTCCGCCATGCCCGAAGGCTACGTCCAGGAGCGCACCATCTTCTTCAAGGACGACGGCAACTACAAG
ACCCGCGCCGAGGTGAAGTTCGAGGGCGACACCCTGGTGAACCGCATCGAGCTGAAGGGCATCGACTTCA
AGGAGGACGGCAACATCCTGGGGCACAAGCTGGAGTACAACTACAACAGCCACAACGTCTATATCATGGC
CGACAAGCAGAAGAACGGCATCAAGGTGAACTTCAAGATCCGCCACAACATCGAGGACGGCAGCGTGCAG
CTCGCCGACCACTACCAGCAGAACACCCCCATCGGCGACGGCCCCGTGCTGCTGCCCGACAACCACTACC
TGAGCACCCAGTCCGCCCTGAGCAAAGACCCCAACGAGAAGCGCGATCACATGGTCCTGCTGGAGTTCGT
GACCGCCGCCGGGATCACTCTCGGCATGGACGAGCTGTACAAGTAGCGGAGAATTCTACCGGGTAGGGGA
GGCGCTTTTCCCAAGGCAGTCTGGAGCATGCGCTTTAGCAGCCCCGCTGGGCACTTGGCGCTACACAAGT
GGCCTCTGGCCTCGCACACATTCCACATCCACCGGTAGGCGCCAACCGGCTCCGTTCTTTGGTGGCCCCT
TCGCGCCACCTTCTACTCCTCCCCTAGTCAGGAAGTTCCCCCCCGCCCCGCAGCTCGCGTCGTGCAGGAC
GTGACAAATGGAAGTAGCACGTCTCACTAGTCTCGTGCAGATGGACAGCACCGCTGAGCAATGGAAGCGG
GTAGGCCTTTGGGGCAGCGGCCAATAGCAGCTTTGCTCCTTCGCTTTCTGGGCTCAGAGGCTGGGAAGGG
GTGGGTCCGGGGGCGGGCTCAGGGGCGGGCTCAGGGGCGGGGCGGGCGCCCGAAGGTCCTCCGGAGGCCC
GGCATTCTGCACGCTTCAAAAGCGCACGTCTGCCGCGCTGTTCTCCTCTTCCTCATCTCCGGGCCTTTCG
ACCTGCAGCCCAAGCTTACCATGACCGAGTACAAGCCCACGGTGCGCCTCGCCACCCGCGACGACGTCCC
CAGGGCCGTACGCACCCTCGCCGCCGCGTTCGCCGACTACCCCGCCACGCGCCACACCGTCGATCCGGAC
CGCCACATCGAGCGGGTCACCGAGCTGCAAGAACTCTTCCTCACGCGCGTCGGGCTCGACATCGGCAAGG
TGTGGGTCGCGGACGACGGCGCCGCGGTGGCGGTCTGGACCACGCCGGAGAGCGTCGAAGCGGGGGCGGT
GTTCGCCGAGATCGGCCCGCGCATGGCCGAGTTGAGCGGTTCCCGGCTGGCCGCGCAGCAACAGATGGAA
GGCCTCCTGGCGCCGCACCGGCCCAAGGAGCCCGCGTGGTTCCTGGCCACCGTCGGCGTCTCGCCCGACC
ACCAGGGCAAGGGTCTGGGCAGCGCCGTCGTGCTCCCCGGAGTGGAGGCGGCCGAGCGCGCCGGGGTGCC
CGCCTTCCTGGAGACCTCCGCGCCCCGCAACCTCCCCTTCTACGAGCGGCTCGGCTTCACCGTCACCGCC
GACGTCGAGGTGCCCGAAGGACCGCGCACCTGGTGCATGACCCGCAAGCCCGGTGCCTGACGCCCGCCCC
ACGACCCGCAGCGCCCGACCGAAAGGAGCGCACGACCCCATGCATCGATAAAATAAAAGATTTTATTTAG
TCTCCAGAAAAAGGGGGGAATGAAAGACCCCACCTGTAGGTTTGGCAAGCTAGCTTAAGTAACGCCATTT
TGCAAGGCATGGAAAATACATAACTGAGAATAGAGAAGTTCAGATCAAGGTTAGGAACAGAGAGACAGCA
GAATATGGGCCAAACAGGATATCTGTGGTAAGCAGTTCCTGCCCCGGCTCAGGGCCAAGAACAGATGGTC
CCCAGATGCGGTCCCGCCCTCAGCAGTTTCTAGAGAACCATCAGATGTTTCCAGGGTGCCCCAAGGACCT
GAAATGACCCTGTGCCTTATTTGAACTAACCAATCAGTTCGCTTCTCGCTTCTGTTCGCGCGCTTCTGCT
CCCCGAGCTCAATAAAAGAGCCCACAACCCCTCACTCGGCGCGCCAGTCCTCCGATAGACTGCGTCGCCC
GGGTACCCGTGTATCCAATAAACCCTCTTGCAGTTGCATCCGACTTGTGGTCTCGCTGTTCCTTGGGAGG
GTCTCCTCTGAGTGATTGACTACCCGTCAGCGGGGGTCTTTCATGGGTAACAGTTTCTTGAAGTTGGAGA
ACAACATTCTGAGGGTAGGAGTCGAATATTAAGTAATCCTGACTCAATTAGCCACTGTTTTGAATCCACA
TACTCCAATACTCCTGAAATAGTTCATTATGGACAGCGCAGAAGAGCTGGGGAGAATTAATTCGTAATCA
TGGTCATAGCTGTTTCCTGTGTGAAATTGTTATCCGCTCACAATTCCACACAACATACGAGCCGGAAGCA
TAAAGTGTAAAGCCTGGGGTGCCTAATGAGTGAGCTAACTCACATTAATTGCGTTGCGCTCACTGCCCGC
TTTCCAGTCGGGAAACCTGTCGTGCCAGCTGCATTAATGAATCGGCCAACGCGCGGGGAGAGGCGGTTTG
CGTATTGGGCGCTCTTCCGCTTCCTCGCTCACTGACTCGCTGCGCTCGGTCGTTCGGCTGCGGCGAGCGG
TATCAGCTCACTCAAAGGCGGTAATACGGTTATCCACAGAATCAGGGGATAACGCAGGAAAGAACATGTG
AGCAAAAGGCCAGCAAAAGGCCAGGAACCGTAAAAAGGCCGCGTTGCTGGCGTTTTTCCATAGGCTCCGC
CCCCCTGACGAGCATCACAAAAATCGACGCTCAAGTCAGAGGTGGCGAAACCCGACAGGACTATAAAGAT
ACCAGGCGTTTCCCCCTGGAAGCTCCCTCGTGCGCTCTCCTGTTCCGACCCTGCCGCTTACCGGATACCT
GTCCGCCTTTCTCCCTTCGGGAAGCGTGGCGCTTTCTCATAGCTCACGCTGTAGGTATCTCAGTTCGGTG
TAGGTCGTTCGCTCCAAGCTGGGCTGTGTGCACGAACCCCCCGTTCAGCCCGACCGCTGCGCCTTATCCG
GTAACTATCGTCTTGAGTCCAACCCGGTAAGACACGACTTATCGCCACTGGCAGCAGCCACTGGTAACAG
GATTAGCAGAGCGAGGTATGTAGGCGGTGCTACAGAGTTCTTGAAGTGGTGGCCTAACTACGGCTACACT
AGAAGGACAGTATTTGGTATCTGCGCTCTGCTGAAGCCAGTTACCTTCGGAAAAAGAGTTGGTAGCTCTT
GATCCGGCAAACAAACCACCGCTGGTAGCGGTGGTTTTTTTGTTTGCAAGCAGCAGATTACGCGCAGAAA
AAAAGGATCTCAAGAAGATCCTTTGATCTTTTCTACGGGGTCTGACGCTCAGTGGAACGAAAACTCACGT
TAAGGGATTTTGGTCATGAGATTATCAAAAAGGATCTTCACCTAGATCCTTTTAAATTAAAAATGAAGTT
TTAAATCAATCTAAAGTATATATGAGTAAACTTGGTCTGACAGTTACCAATGCTTAATCAGTGAGGCACC
TATCTCAGCGATCTGTCTATTTCGTTCATCCATAGTTGCCTGACTCCCCGTCGTGTAGATAACTACGATA
CGGGAGGGCTTACCATCTGGCCCCAGTGCTGCAATGATACCGCGAGACCCACGCTCACCGGCTCCAGATT
TATCAGCAATAAACCAGCCAGCCGGAAGGGCCGAGCGCAGAAGTGGTCCTGCAACTTTATCCGCCTCCAT
CCAGTCTATTAATTGTTGCCGGGAAGCTAGAGTAAGTAGTTCGCCAGTTAATAGTTTGCGCAACGTTGTT
GCCATTGCTACAGGCATCGTGGTGTCACGCTCGTCGTTTGGTATGGCTTCATTCAGCTCCGGTTCCCAAC
GATCAAGGCGAGTTACATGATCCCCCATGTTGTGCAAAAAAGCGGTTAGCTCCTTCGGTCCTCCGATCGT
TGTCAGAAGTAAGTTGGCCGCAGTGTTATCACTCATGGTTATGGCAGCACTGCATAATTCTCTTACTGTC
ATGCCATCCGTAAGATGCTTTTCTGTGACTGGTGAGTACTCAACCAAGTCATTCTGAGAATAGTGTATGC
GGCGACCGAGTTGCTCTTGCCCGGCGTCAATACGGGATAATACCGCGCCACATAGCAGAACTTTAAAAGT
GCTCATCATTGGAAAACGTTCTTCGGGGCGAAAACTCTCAAGGATCTTACCGCTGTTGAGATCCAGTTCG
ATGTAACCCACTCGTGCACCCAACTGATCTTCAGCATCTTTTACTTTCACCAGCGTTTCTGGGTGAGCAA
AAACAGGAAGGCAAAATGCCGCAAAAAAGGGAATAAGGGCGACACGGAAATGTTGAATACTCATACTCTT
CCTTTTTCAATATTATTGAAGCATTTATCAGGGTTATTGTCTCATGAGCGGATACATATTTGAATGTATT
TAGAAAAATAAACAAATAGGGGTTCCGCGCACATTTCCCCGAAAAGTGCCACCTGACGTCTAAGAAACCA
TTATTATCATGACATTAACCTATAAAAATAGGCGTATCACGAGGCCCTTTCGTCTCGCGCGTTTCGGTGA
TGACGGTGAAAACCTCTGACACATGCAGCTCCCGGAGACGGTCACAGCTTGTCTGTAAGCGGATGCCGGG
AGCAGACAAGCCCGTCAGGGCGCGTCAGCGGGTGTTGGCGGGTGTCGGGGCTGGCTTAACTATGCGGCAT
CAGAGCAGATTGTACTGAGAGTGCACCATATGCGGTGTGAAATACCGCACAGATGCGTAAGGAGAAAATA
CCGCATCAGGCGCCATTCGCCATTCAGGCTGCGCAACTGTTGGGAAGGGCGATCGGTGCGGGCCTCTTCG
CTATTACGCCAGCTGGCGAAAGGGGGATGTGCTGCAAGGCGATTAAGTTGGGTAACGCCAGGGTTTTCCC
AGTCACGACGTTGTAAAACGACGGCGCAAGGAATGGTGCATGCAAGGAGATGGCGCCCAACAGTCCCCCG
GCCACGGGGCCTGCCACCATACCCACGCCGAAACAAGCGCTCATGAGCCCGAAGTGGCGAGCCCGATCTT
CCCCATCGGTGATGTCGGCGATATAGGCGCCAGCAACCGCACCTGTGGCGCCGGTGATGCCGGCCACGAT
GCGTCCGGCGTAGAGGCGATTAGTCCAATTTGTTAAAGACAGGATATCAGTGGTCCAGGCTCTAGTTTTG
ACTCAACAATATCACCAGCTGAAGCCTATAGAGTACGAGCCATAGATAAAATAAAAGATTTTATTTAGTC
TCCAGAAAAAGGGGGGAA
Features (pLannotate 1.2.2; 19 found; start..end, strand, type, name):
    579..920     +  misc_feature   MESV Ψ: packaging signal of murine embryonic stem cell virus
    987..1403    +  CDS            gag (truncated): truncated Moloney murine leukemia virus (MMLV) gag gene lacking the start codon
   1427..2143    +  CDS            EGFP: EGFP is a basic (constitutively fluorescent) green fluorescent protein published in 1996, derived from Aequorea victoria. It is reported to be a rapidly-maturing weak dimer with moderate acid sensitivity.
   2161..2660    +  promoter       PGK promoter: mouse phosphoglycerate kinase 1 promoter
   2681..3280    +  CDS            PuroR: puromycin N-acetyltransferase; pac from Streptomyces alboniger; confers resistance to puromycin
   3380..3894    +  LTR            3' LTR: 3' long terminal repeat from murine embryonic stem cell virus
   4087..4103    -  protein_bind   lac operator: The lac repressor binds to the lac operator to inhibit transcription in E. coli. This inhibition can be relieved by adding lactose or isopropyl-β-D-thiogalactopyranoside (IPTG). lac repressor encoded by lacI
   4111..4141    -  promoter       lac promoter: promoter for the E. coli lac operon
   4156..4177    -  protein_bind   CAP binding site: CAP binding activates transcription in the presence of cAMP. E. coli catabolite activator protein
   4190..4282    -  CDS            lacI (fragment): lac repressor; lacI; The lac repressor binds to the lac operator to inhibit transcription in E. coli. This inhibition can be relieved by adding lactose or isopropyl-β-D-thiogalactopyranoside (IPTG).
   4465..5053    -  rep_origin     ori: high-copy-number ColE1/pMB1/pBR322/pUC origin of replication
   5224..6084    -  CDS            AmpR: β-lactamase; bla; confers resistance to ampicillin, carbenicillin, and related antibiotics
   6085..6189    -  promoter       AmpR promoter: bla
   6284..6319    +  CDS            rop (fragment): Rop protein, which maintains plasmids at low copy number; rop
   6421..6520    +  misc_feature   bom (fragment): basis of mobility region from pBR322
   6526..6675    -  CDS            lacZα (fragment): LacZα fragment of β-galactosidase; lacZ fragment
   6675..6876    -  CDS            TcR (fragment): tetracycline efflux protein; tet; confers resistance to tetracycline
   6877..6975    +  CDS            env (fragment): murine leukemia virus gPr80 envelope polyprotein precursor; env; proteolytically cleaved into gp70SU and p15TM subunits
   7017..515     +  LTR            5' LTR (across the origin): 5' long terminal repeat from murine embryonic stem cell virus
