[The description below was written by a language model from this plasmid's Addgene catalogue record and pLannotate feature annotations shown in this document.]
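Description:
MSCV-6NBC-GFP-PGK-Puro-Barcode39 is a 7,018 nt gammaretroviral transfer vector built on the murine stem cell virus (MSCV) backbone. It is one member of a series in which each plasmid carries a distinct synthetic six-nucleotide barcode, here barcode 39. In bacteria it is maintained through a high-copy ColE1/pUC-type origin and selected with ampicillin via the β-lactamase gene and its own promoter. The remaining bacterial annotations (partial lacI, lacZα, TcR, rop and bom, plus a lac promoter and operator) are backbone remnants with no evident functional role.

The proviral region is bounded by MESV-derived 5′ and 3′ long terminal repeats. Downstream of the 5′ LTR lie the Ψ packaging signal and a truncated, start-codon-less gag segment, which together allow the genomic RNA to be packaged into virions when viral proteins are supplied in trans. EGFP follows with no separate annotated promoter, so it is presumably expressed from the 5′ LTR. A mouse PGK promoter then drives puromycin N-acetyltransferase, so transduced mammalian cells can be tracked by fluorescence and selected with puromycin. The barcode was cloned between BglII (destroyed during cloning) and EcoRI sites. It is too short to appear as an annotated feature, so its exact position relative to EGFP cannot be read from the table, although the construct name places it next to GFP.

According to the record, the plasmid is used to make barcoded cell line variants. Stable integration gives each transduced line a heritable DNA tag. The associated publication describes an in vivo multiplexed small-molecule screening platform, which suggests that differently barcoded lines are pooled and their relative abundance later determined from the barcodes.
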