Addgene plasmid #83716: MSCV-6NBC-GFP-PGK-Puro-Barcode39
Purpose: individual 6N barcode to make barcoded cell line variants
Depositing lab: Monte Winslow. Depositing organization: Stanford University. Publication: An in vivo multiplexed small-molecule screening platform. Gruner BM, Schulze CJ, Yang D, Ogasawara D, Dix MM, Rogers ZN, Chuang CH, McFarland CD, Chiou SH, Brown JM, Cravatt BF, Bogyo M, Winslow MM. Nat Methods. 2016 Sep 12. doi: 10.1038/nmeth.3992. PubMed 27617390.
Backbone
  Vector backbone: MSCV
  Vector type: Retroviral
  Selectable markers: Puromycin
Growth in bacteria
  Bacterial resistance: Ampicillin, 100 μg/mL
  Growth temperature: 37°C
  Growth strain: DH5alpha
  Copy number: High Copy
Gene/Insert
  Gene/Insert name: Barcode39
  Species: Synthetic
  Cloning method: Restriction Enzyme; 5′ cloning site BglII (destroyed during cloning); 3′ cloning site EcoRI (not destroyed)
  Sequencing primers: 5′ CCCTTGAACCTCCTCGTTCGACC
Terms and licenses: Academic/Nonprofit Terms; Industry Terms: Not Available to Industry
How to cite: MSCV-6NBC-GFP-PGK-Puro-Barcode39 was a gift from Monte Winslow (Addgene plasmid # 83716 ; http://n2t.net/addgene:83716 ; RRID:Addgene_83716)
