>Addgene plasmid #83716 | MSCV-6NBC-GFP-PGK-Puro-Barcode39 | addgene partial sequence | sequence record 165245 | pLXSN5 5'-CCCTTGAACCTCCTCGTTCGACC-3'
CAGCCCTCACTCCTTCTCTAGGCGCCGGAATTAGATCCGGGCGTCCACCATGGTGAGCAAGGGCGAGGAG
CTGTTCACCGGGGTGGTGCCCATCCTGGTCGAGCTGGACGGCGACGTAAACGGCCACAAGTTCAGCGTGT
CCGGCGAGGGCGAGGGCGATGCCACCTACGGCAAGCTGACCCTGAAGTTCATCTGCACCACCGGCAAGCT
GCCCGTGCCCTGGCCCACCCTCGTGACCACCCTGACCTACGGCGTGCAGTGCTTCAGCCGCTACCCCGAC
CACATGAAGCAGCACGACTTCTTCAAGTCCGCCATGCCCGAAGGCTACGTCCAGGAGCGCACCATCTTCT
TCAAGGACGACGGCAACTACAAGACCCGCGCCGAGGTGAAGTTCGAGGGCGACACCCTGGTGAACCGCAT
CGAGCTGAAGGGCATCGACTTCAAGGAGGACGGCAACATCCTGGGGCACAAGCTGGAGTACAACTACAAC
AGCCACAACGTCTATATCATGGCCGACAAGCAGAAGAACGGCATCAAGGTGAACTTCAAGATCCGCCACA
ACATCGAGGACGGCAGCGTGCAGCTCGCCGACCACTACCAGCAGAACACCCCCATCGGCGACGGCCCCGT
GCTGCTGCCCGACAACCACTACCTGAGCACCCAGTCCGCCCTGAGCAAAGACCCCAACGAGAAGCGCGAT
CACATGGTCCTGCTGGAGTTCGTGACCGCCGCCGGGATCACTCTCGGCATGGACGAGCTGTACAAGTAGC
GGAGAATTCTACCGGGTAGGGGAGGCGCTTTTCCCAAGGCAGTCTGGAGCATGCGCTTTAG
